Addgene plasmid #249682: pCMV6-TOP3B (Y336F)-3xFLAG
Purpose: Expresses human TOP3B (Y336F; catalytically inactive mutant) with a C-terminal 3xFLAG tag in mammalian cells
Depositing lab: Michael Kearse. Depositing organization: Ohio State University. Publication: An autism spectrum disorder mutation in Topoisomerase 3beta causes accumulation of covalent mRNA intermediates by disrupting metal binding within the zinc finger domain. Warrick JE, Attili D, van Eeuwen T, Pastore B, Hoffmann-Weitsman SE, Forsyth NC, Tang W, Barmada SJ, Kearse MG. Nucleic Acids Res. 2025 Oct 28;53(20):gkaf1138. doi: 10.1093/nar/gkaf1138. PubMed 41189056.
Backbone
  Vector backbone: pCMV6
  Vector type: Mammalian Expression
Growth in bacteria
  Bacterial resistance: Kanamycin, 50 μg/mL
  Growth temperature: 37°C
  Growth strain: DH5alpha
  Copy number: High Copy
Gene/Insert
  Gene/Insert name: human TOP3B
  Species: H. sapiens (human)
  Mutation: Y336F
  Entrez Gene: TOP3B (a.k.a. TOP3B1)
  Promoter: CMV
  Tag / fusion protein: 3xFLAG (C terminal on insert)
  Cloning method: Gene Synthesis
  Sequencing primers: 5′ CGCAAATGGGCGGTAGGCGTG
Terms and licenses: Academic/Nonprofit Terms; Industry Terms: Not Available to Industry
How to cite: pCMV6-TOP3B (Y336F)-3xFLAG was a gift from Michael Kearse (Addgene plasmid # 249682 ; http://n2t.net/addgene:249682 ; RRID:Addgene_249682)
