[The description below was written by a language model from this plasmid's Addgene catalogue record and pLannotate feature annotations shown in this document.]
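Description:
pCMV6-TOP3B (Y336F)-3xFLAG is a mammalian expression plasmid of about 7.5 kb built on the pCMV6 backbone. It is designed to produce a catalytically inactive form of human topoisomerase 3β (TOP3B) carrying a C-terminal 3xFLAG epitope tag. The gene-synthesised TOP3B open reading frame sits downstream of the human cytomegalovirus immediate-early enhancer and promoter, with a T7 promoter between the CMV promoter and the coding sequence. The 3xFLAG sequence follows the TOP3B coding region after a short linker, and the transcript is terminated by the human growth hormone polyadenylation signal. TOP3B acts by using a catalytic tyrosine to attack a phosphodiester bond and form a transient covalent 5'-phosphotyrosyl intermediate. The Y336F substitution is recorded as making the enzyme catalytically inactive, consistent with loss of that nucleophilic tyrosine hydroxyl.

In bacteria the plasmid is maintained at high copy from a ColE1/pUC-type origin and selected with kanamycin. The Tn5 NeoR/KanR gene lies downstream of both a bacterial bla (AmpR) promoter and the SV40 enhancer/early promoter, and it is followed by an HSV TK polyadenylation signal. The same marker can therefore confer G418 resistance in mammalian cells. An f1 origin is also present, along with backbone remnants annotated as M13 ori, lacZα, ble and bGH poly(A) fragments.

The associated study concerns an autism-linked TOP3B mutation and covalent mRNA intermediates. This suggests the construct serves as an enzymatically dead control for FLAG-based detection or pull-down alongside other TOP3B variants, although the record does not spell this out.
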