Features (pLannotate 1.2.2; 16 found; start..end, strand, type, name):
      1..25      +  rep_origin     M13 ori (fragment): M13 bacteriophage origin of replication; arrow indicates direction of (+) strand synthesis
     29..183     -  CDS            lacZα (fragment): LacZα fragment of β-galactosidase; lacZ fragment
    343..722     +  enhancer       CMV enhancer: human cytomegalovirus immediate early enhancer
    724..923     +  promoter       CMV promoter: human cytomegalovirus (CMV) immediate early promoter
    952..970     +  promoter       T7 promoter: promoter for bacteriophage T7 RNA polymerase
   1029..3614    +  CDS            TOP3B: TOP3B_HUMAN - Also known as TOP3B1. Experimental evidence at protein level: Swiss-Prot protein existence level 1. Releases the supercoiling and torsional tension of DNA introduced during the DNA replication and transcription by transiently cleaving and rejoining one strand of the DNA duplex. Introduces a single-strand break via transesterification at a target site in duplex DNA. The scissile phosphodiester is attacked by the catalytic tyrosine of the enzyme, resulting in the formation of a DNA-(5'-phosphotyrosyl)- enzyme intermediate and the expulsion of a 3'-OH DNA strand. The free DNA strand
   3690..3755    +  CDS            3xFLAG: three tandem FLAG® epitope tags, followed by an enterokinase cleavage site
   3808..4430    +  polyA_signal   hGH poly(A) signal: human growth hormone polyadenylation signal
   4579..5167    -  rep_origin     ori: high-copy-number ColE1/pMB1/pBR322/pUC origin of replication
   5389..5405    +  polyA_signal   bGH poly(A) signal (fragment): bovine growth hormone polyadenylation signal
   5496..5543    -  polyA_signal   HSV TK poly(A) signal: herpes simplex virus thymidine kinase polyadenylation signal (Cole and Stacy, 1985)
   5602..5754    -  CDS            ble (fragment): BLE_KLEPN - Experimental evidence at protein level: Swiss-Prot protein existence level 1. Binding protein with a strong affinity to the bleomycin family of antibiotics. Binds to CL990; an antimitotic-antibiotic compound. From Klebsiella pneumoniae.
   5775..6569    -  CDS            NeoR/KanR: aminoglycoside phosphotransferase from Tn5; aph(3')-II (or nptII); confers resistance to neomycin, kanamycin, and G418 (Geneticin®)
   6604..6961    -  promoter       SV40 promoter: SV40 enhancer and early promoter
   6963..7067    -  promoter       AmpR promoter: bla
   7094..7522    +  rep_origin     f1 ori (sequence partly withheld): f1 bacteriophage origin of replication; arrow indicates direction of (+) strand synthesis
>Addgene plasmid #249682 | pCMV6-TOP3B (Y336F)-3xFLAG | addgene full sequence | sequence record 496400 | Addgene NGS Result
AACAAAATATTAACGCTTACAATTTCCATTCGCCATTCAGGCTGCGCAACTGTTGGGAAGGGCGATCGGT
GCGGGCCTCTTCGCTATTACGCCAGCTGGCGAAAGGGGGATGTGCTGCAAGGCGATTAAGTTGGGTAACG
CCAGGGTTTTCCCAGTCACGACGTTGTAAAACGACGGCCAGTGCCAAGCTGATCTATACATTGAATCAAT
ATTGGCAATTAGCCATATTAGTCATTGGTTATATAGCATAAATCAATATTGGCTATTGGCCATTGCATAC
GTTGTATCTATATCATAATATGTACATTTATATTGGCTCATGTCCAATATGACCGCCATGTTGACATTGA
TTATTGACTAGTTATTAATAGTAATCAATTACGGGGTCATTAGTTCATAGCCCATATATGGAGTTCCGCG
TTACATAACTTACGGTAAATGGCCCGCCTGGCTGACCGCCCAACGACCCCCGCCCATTGACGTCAATAAT
GACGTATGTTCCCATAGTAACGCCAATAGGGACTTTCCATTGACGTCAATGGGTGGAGTATTTACGGTAA
ACTGCCCACTTGGCAGTACATCAAGTGTATCATATGCCAAGTCCGCCCCCTATTGACGTCAATGACGGTA
AATGGCCCGCCTGGCATTATGCCCAGTACATGACCTTACGGGACTTTCCTACTTGGCAGTACATCTACGT
ATTAGTCATCGCTATTACCATGGTGATGCGGTTTTGGCAGTACACCAATGGGCGTGGATAGCGGTTTGAC
TCACGGGGATTTCCAAGTCTCCACCCCATTGACGTCAATGGGAGTTTGTTTTGGCACCAAAATCAACGGG
ACTTTCCAAAATGTCGTAATAACCCCGCCCCGTTGACGCAAATGGGCGGTAGGCGTGTACGGTGGGAGGT
CTATATAAGCAGAGCTCGTTTAGTGAACCGTCAGAATTTTGTAATACGACTCACTATAGGGCGGCCGGGA
ATTCGTCGACTGGATCCGGTACCGAGGAGATCTGCCGCCGCGATCGCCATGAAGACTGTGCTCATGGTTG
CTGAAAAGCCGTCCTTGGCACAGTCAATTGCCAAAATCCTCTCTAGAGGGAGCCTGTCCTCACACAAAGG
GCTGAACGGGGCCTGCTCAGTCCACGAGTACACTGGGACCTTTGCTGGCCAGCCAGTGCGCTTCAAGATG
ACGTCTGTCTGTGGTCACGTGATGACCCTGGATTTCCTGGGAAAATACAACAAATGGGACAAAGTGGACC
CCGCAGAACTGTTCAGCCAAGCTCCCACGGAGAAGAAAGAAGCTAACCCCAAGCTGAACATGGTGAAGTT
CCTGCAGGTGGAGGGCAGAGGCTGCGACTACATCGTGCTGTGGCTGGACTGCGACAAGGAGGGGGAGAAC
ATCTGCTTTGAGGTTCTTGATGCTGTTCTGCCCGTCATGAACAAGGCCCATGGTGGCGAGAAGACCGTGT
TCCGGGCCAGGTTTAGCTCCATCACGGACACAGACATCTGTAATGCCATGGCCTGCCTAGGCGAGCCTGA
CCACAACGAGGCGCTCTCAGTGGATGCTCGCCAGGAGCTGGACCTGCGAATCGGCTGTGCATTCACCAGG
TTTCAGACTAAATATTTCCAGGGGAAATACGGTGATTTAGACAGCTCTCTCATCTCCTTTGGGCCGTGTC
AGACTCCAACCCTGGGATTCTGTGTGGAGAGACATGATAAAATCCAGTCCTTCAAACCAGAGACCTACTG
GGTGCTGCAGGCCAAGGTTAACACTGACAAAGACAGATCTCTCCTTTTGGACTGGGACCGAGTAAGAGTG
TTTGACCGGGAGATCGCACAGATGTTTTTAAACATGACAAAGCTGGAGAAGGAAGCCCAGGTGGAGGCCA
CAAGCAGGAAAGAAAAGGCCAAGCAGAGGCCCCTGGCCCTGAACACTGTGGAGATGCTGCGTGTGGCCAG
CTCTTCTCTGGGCATGGGGCCGCAGCACGCCATGCAGACGGCTGAGCGGCTCTACACGCAAGGCTACATC
AGCTTTCCACGGACAGAGACCACCCACTACCCTGAGAACTTTGACCTGAAGGGCTCTCTGCGGCAGCAGG
CCAACCACCCCTACTGGGCCGACACGGTGAAGCGGTTGTTAGCAGAAGGTATCAACCGCCCGCGGAAAGG
CCATGACGCCGGCGACCATCCCCCCATCACCCCCATGAAGTCTGCCACAGAGGCCGAATTAGGGGGTGAC
GCGTGGCGGCTCTATGAGTACATCACCAGACACTTCATCGCCACGGTCAGCCATGACTGCAAGTACCTGC
AGAGCACCATCTCCTTCAGAATTGGGCCCGAGCTCTTCACCTGCTCCGGGAAGACCGTCCTCTCACCAGG
CTTCACGGAGGTCATGCCCTGGCAGAGCGTGCCCCTGGAGGAGAGCCTGCCCACTTGCCAGCGGGGTGAT
GCCTTCCCTGTGGGCGAGGTGAAGATGCTGGAGAAGCAGACGAACCCACCCGACTACCTGACGGAGGCCG
AGCTCATCACGCTCATGGAGAAGCATGGCATCGGCACGGATGCCAGCATCCCTGTGCATATCAACAACAT
CTGCCAGCGCAACTATGTCACGGTGGAGAGCGGGCGCCGGCTCAAGCCCACCAACCTCGGCATCGTCCTG
GTGCACGGCTACTATAAGATTGATGCAGAGCTGGTGCTCCCCACCATCCGCAGTGCAGTGGAGAAGCAGC
TGAACCTGATCGCCCAGGGCAAGGCCGACTACCGCCAGGTCCTGGGCCACACCCTGGACGTGTTCAAGAG
GAAGTTCCACTACTTTGTCGACTCCATTGCTGGCATGGATGAGTTGATGGAGGTGTCTTTCTCGCCCCTG
GCGGCCACAGGCAAGCCCCTCTCACGCTGTGGGAAGTGCCACCGCTTCATGAAGTACATCCAGGCCAAGC
CAAGCCGCCTGCACTGCTCCCACTGCGATGAGACCTACACGCTCCCCCAGAACGGCACCATCAAGCTCTA
CAAGGAGCTCCGCTGCCCTCTGGATGACTTCGAGCTGGTCCTGTGGTCATCAGGCTCTCGGGGCAAGAGC
TACCCGCTGTGCCCCTACTGCTACAACCACCCACCCTTCCGAGACATGAAGAAAGGCATGGGCTGCAACG
AGTGTACGCACCCCTCCTGCCAGCACTCGCTGAGCATGCTGGGCATCGGCCAGTGCGTGGAATGTGAGAG
CGGGGTGCTGGTGCTGGACCCCACCTCGGGCCCCAAGTGGAAGGTGGCCTGCAACAAGTGCAACGTGGTA
GCGCACTGCTTCGAGAACGCCCACCGCGTGCGGGTGTCCGCCGACACCTGCAGTGTCTGTGAGGCCGCCT
TGCTTGATGTGGACTTCAACAAGGCCAAGTCCCCACTCCCGGGCGATGAGACGCAGCACATGGGCTGCGT
CTTTTGTGACCCCGTCTTCCAGGAGCTGGTGGAGCTGAAGCATGCGGCCTCCTGCCACCCCATGCACCGC
GGTGGACCAGGGAGAAGGCAGGGTCGAGGGCGGGGCCGGGCCAGGAGGCCCCCTGGGAAGCCCAACCCCA
GACGGCCCAAGGACAAGATGTCAGCCCTGGCCGCCTACTTTGTAAGCGGACCGACGCGTACGCGGCCGCT
CGAGCAGAAACTCATCTCAGAAGAGGATCTGGCAGCAAATGATATCCTGGACTACAAAGACCATGACGGT
GATTATAAAGATCATGACATCGATTACAAGGATGACGATGACAAGGTTTAAACGGCCGGCCGCGGTCATA
GCTGTTTCCTGAAGCTTAACAGATCCCGGGTGGCATCCCTGTGACCCCTCCCCAGTGCCTCTCCTGGCCC
TGGAAGTTGCCACTCCAGTGCCCACCAGCCTTGTCCTAATAAAATTAAGTTGCATCATTTTGTCTGACTA
GGTGTCCTTCTATAATATTATGGGGTGGAGGGGGGTGGTATGGAGCAAGGGGCAAGTTGGGAAGACAACC
TGTAGGGCCTGCGGGGTCTATTGGGAACCAAGCTGGAGTGCAGTGGCACAATCTTGGCTCACTGCAATCT
CCGCCTCCTGGGTTCAAGCGATTCTCCTGCCTCAGCCTCCCGAGTTGTTGGGATTCCAGGCATGCATGAC
CAGGCTCAGCTAATTTTTGTTTTTTTGGTAGAGACGGGGTTTCACCATATTGGCCAGGCTGGTCTCCAAC
TCCTAATCTCAGGTGATCTACCCACCTTGGCCTCCCAAATTGCTGGGATTACAGGCGTGAACCACTGCTC
CCTTCCCTGTCCTTCTGATTTTAAAATAACTATACCAGCAGGAGGACGTCCAGACACAGCATAGGCTACC
TGGCCATGCCCAACCGGTGGGACATTTGAGTTGCTTGCTTGGCACTGTCCTCTCATGCGTTGGGTCCACT
CAGTAGATGCCTGTTGAATTGGGTACGCGGCCAGCGGCGAGCGGTATCAGCTCACTCAAAGGCGGTAATA
CGGTTATCCACAGAATCAGGGGATAACGCAGGAAAGAACATGTGAGCAAAAGGCCAGCAAAAGGCCAGGA
ACCGTAAAAAGGCCGCGTTGCTGGCGTTTTTCCATAGGCTCCGCCCCCCTGACGAGCATCACAAAAATCG
ACGCTCAAGTCAGAGGTGGCGAAACCCGACAGGACTATAAAGATACCAGGCGTTTCCCCCTGGAAGCTCC
CTCGTGCGCTCTCCTGTTCCGACCCTGCCGCTTACCGGATACCTGTCCGCCTTTCTCCCTTCGGGAAGCG
TGGCGCTTTCTCATAGCTCACGCTGTAGGTATCTCAGTTCGGTGTAGGTCGTTCGCTCCAAGCTGGGCTG
TGTGCACGAACCCCCCGTTCAGCCCGACCGCTGCGCCTTATCCGGTAACTATCGTCTTGAGTCCAACCCG
GTAAGACACGACTTATCGCCACTGGCAGCAGCCACTGGTAACAGGATTAGCAGAGCGAGGTATGTAGGCG
GTGCTACAGAGTTCTTGAAGTGGTGGCCTAACTACGGCTACACTAGAAGAACAGTATTTGGTATCTGCGC
TCTGCTGAAGCCAGTTACCTTCGGAAAAAGAGTTGGTAGCTCTTGATCCGGCAAACAAACCACCGCTGGT
AGCGGTGGTTTTTTTGTTTGCAAGCAGCAGATTACGCGCAGAAAAAAAGGATCTCAAGAAGATCCTTTGA
TCTTTTCTACGGGGTCTGACGCTCAGTGGAACGAAAACTCACGTTAAGGGATTTTGGTCATGAGATTATC
AAAAAGGATCTTCACCTAGATCCTTTTAAATTAAAAATGAAGTTTTAAATCAATCTAAAGTATATATGAG
TAACCTGAGGCTATGGCAGGGCCTGCCGCCCCGACGTTGGCTGCGAGCCCTGGGCCTTCACCCGAACTTG
GGGGGTGGGGTGGGGAAAAGGAAGAAACGCGGGCGTATTGGCCCCAATGGGGTCTCGGTGGGGTATCGAC
AGAGTGCCAGCCCTGGGACCGAACCCCGCGTTTATGAACAAACGACCCAACACCGTGCGTTTTATTCTGT
CTTTTTATTGCCGTCATAGCGCGGGTTCCTTCCGGTATTGTCTCCTTCCGTGTTTCAGTTAGCCTCCCCC
TAGGGTGGGCGAAGAACTCCAGCATGAGATCCCCGCGCTGGAGGATCATCCAGCCGGCGTCCCGGAAAAC
GATTCCGAAGCCCAACCTTTCATAGAAGGCGGCGGTGGAATCGAAATCTCGTGATGGCAGGTTGGGCGTC
GCTTGGTCGGTCATTTCGAACCCCAGAGTCCCGCTCAGAAGAACTCGTCAAGAAGGCGATAGAAGGCGAT
GCGCTGCGAATCGGGAGCGGCGATACCGTAAAGCACGAGGAAGCGGTCAGCCCATTCGCCGCCAAGCTCT
TCAGCAATATCACGGGTAGCCAACGCTATGTCCTGATAGCGATCCGCCACACCCAGCCGGCCACAGTCGA
TGAATCCAGAAAAGCGGCCATTTTCCACCATGATATTCGGCAAGCAGGCATCGCCATGGGTCACGACGAG
ATCCTCGCCGTCGGGCATGCTCGCCTTGAGCCTGGCGAACAGTTCGGCTGGCGCGAGCCCCTGATGCTCT
TCGTCCAGATCATCCTGATCGACAAGACCGGCTTCCATCCGAGTACGTGCTCGCTCGATGCGATGTTTCG
CTTGGTGGTCGAATGGGCAGGTAGCCGGATCAAGCGTATGCAGCCGCCGCATTGCATCAGCCATGATGGA
TACTTTCTCGGCAGGAGCAAGGTGAGATGACAGGAGATCCTGCCCCGGCACTTCGCCCAATAGCAGCCAG
TCCCTTCCCGCTTCAGTGACAACGTCGAGCACAGCTGCGCAAGGAACGCCCGTCGTGGCCAGCCACGATA
GCCGCGCTGCCTCGTCTTGCAGTTCATTCAGGGCACCGGACAGGTCGGTCTTGACAAAAAGAACCGGGCG
CCCCTGCGCTGACAGCCGGAACACGGCGGCATCAGAGCAGCCGATTGTCTGTTGTGCCCAGTCATAGCCG
AATAGCCTCTCCACCCAAGCGGCCGGAGAACCTGCGTGCAATCCATCTTGTTCAATCATGCGAAACGATC
CTCATCCTGTCTCTTGATCGATCTTTGCAAAAGCCTAGGCCTCCAAAAAAGCCTCCTCACTACTTCTGGA
ATAGCTCAGAGGCCGAGGCGGCCTCGGCCTCTGCATAAATAAAAAAAATTAGTCAGCCATGGGGCGGAGA
ATGGGCGGAACTGGGCGGAGTTAGGGGCGGGATGGGCGGAGTTAGGGGCGGGACTATGGTTGCTGACTAA
TTGAGATGCATGCTTTGCATACTTCTGCCTGCTGGGGAGCCTGGGGACTTTCCACACCTGGTTGCTGACT
AATTGAGATGCATGCTTTGCATACTTCTGCCTGCTGGGGAGCCTGGGGACTTTCCACACCCTAACTGACA
CACATTCCACAGCTGGTTCTTTCCGCCTCAGGACTCTTCCTTTTTCAATATTATTGAAGCATTTATCAGG
GTTATTGTCTCATGAGCGGATACATATTTGAATGTATTTAGAAAAATAAACAAATAGGGGTTCCGCGCAC
ATTTCCCCGAAAAGTGCCACCTG
[124 nt withheld, positions 7094-7217]
C
[91 nt withheld, positions 7219-7309]
A
[49 nt withheld, positions 7311-7359]
CCTTTGACGTTGGAGTCCACGTTCTTT
[37 nt withheld, positions 7387-7423]
ACCCTATCTCGGTCTATTCTTTTGATTTATAAGGGATTTTGCCGATTTCGGCCTATTGGTTAAAAAATGA
GCTGATTTAACAAAAATTTAACGCGAATTTT
